>Addgene plasmid #8825 | pET26b-Granzyme A (S-A) | addgene partial sequence | sequence record 17329 | 8825 with T7
AGGAGATATACATATGAAATACCTGCTGCCGACCGCTGCTGCTGGTCTGCTGCTCCTCGCTGCCCAGCCG
GCGATGGCCATTATTGGAGGAAATGAAGTAACTCCTCATTCAAGACCCTACATGGTCCTACTTAGTCTTG
ACAGAAAAACCATCTGTGCTGGGGCTTTGATTGCAAAAGACTGGGTGTTGACTGCAGCTCACTGTAACTT
GAACAAAAGGTCCCAGGTCATTCTTGGGGCTCACTCAATAACCAGGGAAGAGCCAACAAAACAGATAATG
CTTGTTAAGAAAGAGTTTCCCTATCCATGCTATGACCCAGCCACACGCGAAGGTGACCTTAAACTTTTAC
AGCTGACGGAAAAAGCAAAAATTAACAAATATGTGACTATCCTTCATCTACCTAAAAAGGGGGATGATGT
GAAACCAGGAACCATGTGCCAAGTTGCAGGGTGGGGCAGGACTCACAATAGTGCATCTTGGTCCGATACT
CTGAGAGAAGTCAATATCACCATCATAGACAGAAAAGTCTGCAATGATCGAAATCACTATAATTTTTAAC
CCTGTGATTGGAATGAATATGGTTTGTGCTGGAAGCCTCCGAGGTGGAAGAGACTCGTGCAATGGAGATG
CTGGAAGCCCTTTGTTGTTGCGAGGGTGTTTTCCGAGGGGTCACTTCCTTTGGCCTTGAAAATAAATGCG
GAGACCCTCGTGGGCCTGGTTGTCTATATCCTCTCTCAAAGAAACAC
