[The description below was written by a language model from this plasmid's Addgene catalogue record.]
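Description:
pET26b-Granzyme A (S-A) is a bacterial expression plasmid built on the Novagen pET26b(+) backbone (about 5.4 kb without insert) and carrying a roughly 700 bp human granzyme A (GZMA) coding insert. It is selected with kanamycin, is listed as high copy, and is maintained in a cloning strain such as DH5alpha. Protein production is intended for a BL21(DE3) host. This fits the pET design, in which the insert is transcribed by T7 RNA polymerase supplied from the DE3 lysogen. The T7 promoter and T7 terminator sequencing primers listed in the record flank the cloning region, as expected for this arrangement. No feature table is provided, so individual backbone elements are not itemised, and the record does not say whether the pelB periplasmic leader normally present upstream of the pET26b(+) cloning site is fused in frame to the insert.

The GZMA fragment was cloned between BamHI and XhoI, both of which remain intact, placing it in frame with the backbone-encoded C-terminal hexahistidine tag. The tag allows purification by metal-affinity chromatography. The insert carries a serine-to-alanine substitution at position 184, described as producing an inactive enzyme. Granzyme A is a serine protease of cytotoxic lymphocytes, and replacing the catalytic serine abolishes proteolytic activity while leaving the protein otherwise unchanged. The associated publication concerns recombinant human granzyme A binding to and cleaving candidate substrate proteins. The construct is therefore suited to producing a catalytically dead recombinant protein, for use as a negative control alongside active enzyme or as a reagent that binds interacting proteins without cleaving them.
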