Addgene plasmid #8825: pET26b-Granzyme A (S-A)
Depositing lab: Judy Lieberman. Depositing organization: Boston Children's Hospital. Publication: Recombinant human granzyme A binds to two putative HLA-associated proteins and cleaves one of them. Beresford PJ, Kam CM, Powers JC, Lieberman J. Proc Natl Acad Sci U S A 1997 Aug 19;94(17):9285-90. 10.1073/pnas.94.17.9285 PubMed 9256474.
Backbone
  Vector backbone: pET26b(+)
  Backbone manufacturer: Novagen
  Backbone size w/o insert (bp): 5360
  Vector type: Bacterial Expression
Growth in bacteria
  Bacterial resistance: Kanamycin, 50 μg/mL
  Growth temperature: 37°C
  Growth strain: DH5alpha
  Growth instructions: For protein expression, use only BL21(DE3) competent cell from Novagen
  Copy number: High Copy
Gene/Insert
  Gene/Insert name: Human Granzyme A inactive (alt names: Granzyme A (S>A); GZMA)
  Species: H. sapiens (human)
  Insert size (bp): 704
  Mutation: changed Serine 184 to Alanine
  GenBank ID: NP_006135
  Entrez Gene: GZMA (a.k.a. CTLA3, HFSP)
  Tag / fusion protein: (His)6 (C terminal on backbone)
  Cloning method: Restriction Enzyme; 5′ cloning site BamHI (not destroyed); 3′ cloning site Xho I (not destroyed)
  Sequencing primers: 5′ T7; 3′ T7 terminator
Terms and licenses: Academic/Nonprofit Terms; Industry Terms: Not Available to Industry
How to cite: pET26b-Granzyme A (S-A) was a gift from Judy Lieberman (Addgene plasmid # 8825 ; http://n2t.net/addgene:8825 ; RRID:Addgene_8825)
